Addgene plasmid #76199: PRPS1 gRNA (BRDN0001147960)
Purpose: 3rd generation lentiviral gRNA plasmid targeting human PRPS1
Depositing lab: John Doench & David Root. Depositing organization: Broad Institute. Publication: Optimized sgRNA design to maximize activity and minimize off-target effects of CRISPR-Cas9. Doench JG, Fusi N, Sullender M, Hegde M, Vaimberg EW, Donovan KF, Smith I, Tothova Z, Wilen C, Orchard R, Virgin HW, Listgarten J, Root DE. Nat Biotechnol. 2016 Jan 18. doi: 10.1038/nbt.3437. PubMed 26780180.
Backbone
  Vector backbone: lentiGuide-Puro
  Backbone manufacturer: Zhang Lab (Addgene plasmid # 52963)
  Vector type: Mammalian Expression, Lentiviral, CRISPR
  Selectable markers: Puromycin
Growth in bacteria
  Bacterial resistance: Ampicillin, 100 μg/mL
  Growth temperature: 37°C
  Growth strain: DH5alpha
  Copy number: High Copy
Gene/Insert
  Gene/Insert name: PRPS1 (alt names: PRPS1; NM_001204402.1)
  gRNA/shRNA sequence: AGTGGACCGCATGGTGCTTG
  Species: H. sapiens (human)
  Entrez Gene: PRPS1 (a.k.a. ARTS, CMTX5, DFN2, DFNX1, PPRibP, PRS-I, PRSI)
  Promoter: hU6
  Cloning method: Unknown
  Sequencing primers: 5′ U6-F; 3′ pS2-R
Terms and licenses: Academic/Nonprofit Terms; Industry Terms: Not Available to Industry
Depositor comments: The gRNA was designed to target the following Genbank reference sequence(s): NM_001204402.1,NM_002764.3. Note that this plasmid does NOT contain Cas9. It should be used in conjunction with lentiCas9-Blast (Addgene #52962) or otherwise with cell lines already expressing Cas9. Browse the full kinome gRNA library at http://www.addgene.org/pooled-library/broadgpp-human-kinome/ or visit http://www.broadinstitute.org/rnai/public/ for detailed protocols and information.
How to cite: PRPS1 gRNA (BRDN0001147960) was a gift from John Doench & David Root (Addgene plasmid # 76199 ; http://n2t.net/addgene:76199 ; RRID:Addgene_76199)
