[The description below was written by a language model from this plasmid's Addgene catalogue record and pLannotate feature annotations shown in this document.]
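Description:
PRPS1 gRNA (BRDN0001147960) is a third-generation lentiviral guide RNA plasmid built on the lentiGuide-Puro backbone and designed to direct Streptococcus pyogenes Cas9 to the human PRPS1 gene. It is maintained in E. coli as a high-copy plasmid through a ColE1/pUC-type origin with ampicillin selection from the β-lactamase gene. The backbone also carries an f1 origin, an SV40 origin and poly(A) signal, and remnants of lac and T7/T3 cloning-vector sequence.

The viral transfer cassette begins with an RSV promoter fused to a truncated HIV-1 5' LTR, which drives production of the genomic RNA without requiring Tat. This is followed by the Ψ packaging signal with a partial gag region, the Rev response element for nuclear export, and a cPPT/CTS element that aids nuclear import. It ends in a ΔU3 self-inactivating 3' LTR. Within this unit, a human U6 RNA polymerase III promoter drives the PRPS1-specific spacer joined to the Cas9 guide scaffold. A separate EF-1α promoter, annotated as the core promoter plus intron A, expresses puromycin N-acetyltransferase so that transduced mammalian cells can be selected. A WPRE downstream enhances transcript expression.

The plasmid does not encode Cas9, so it has to be paired with a separate Cas9 vector or used in cells that already express the nuclease. According to the depositor, the guide was designed against two PRPS1 reference transcripts and belongs to a human kinome gRNA collection produced with optimized sgRNA design rules. Its typical use is PRPS1 knockout, with delivery by packaged lentivirus.
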