Features (pLannotate 1.2.2; 29 found; start..end, strand, type, name):
     14..80      +  CDS            small t antigen (fragment): SV40 (simian virus 40) small t antigen
    106..317     +  promoter       EF-1α core promoter: core promoter for human elongation factor EF-1α
    318..1256    +  intron         EF-1α intron A: intron upstream of the start codon of human EF-1α
   1278..1877    +  CDS            PuroR (fragment): puromycin N-acetyltransferase; pac from Streptomyces; confers resistance to puromycin
   1893..2481    +  misc_feature   WPRE: woodchuck hepatitis virus posttranscriptional regulatory element
   2532..2551    +  misc_feature   cPPT/CTS (fragment): central polypurine tract and central termination sequence of HIV-1
   2553..2786    +  LTR            3' LTR (ΔU3): self-inactivating 3' long terminal repeat (LTR) from HIV-1
   2864..2985    +  polyA_signal   SV40 poly(A) signal: SV40 polyadenylation signal
   3025..3160    +  rep_origin     SV40 ori: SV40 origin of replication
   3181..3199    -  promoter       T7 promoter: promoter for bacteriophage T7 RNA polymerase
   3207..3362    +  CDS            lacZα (fragment): LacZα fragment of β-galactosidase; lacZ fragment
   3367..3795    +  rep_origin     f1 ori (sequence partly withheld): f1 bacteriophage origin of replication; arrow indicates direction of (+) strand synthesis
   3848..3952    +  promoter       AmpR promoter: bla
   3953..4813    +  CDS            AmpR: β-lactamase; bla; confers resistance to ampicillin, carbenicillin, and related antibiotics
   4984..5572    +  rep_origin     ori: high-copy-number ColE1/pMB1/pBR322/pUC origin of replication
   5755..5847    +  CDS            lacI (fragment): lac repressor; lacI; The lac repressor binds to the lac operator to inhibit transcription in E. coli. This inhibition can be relieved by adding lactose or isopropyl-β-D-thiogalactopyranoside (IPTG).
   5860..5881    +  protein_bind   CAP binding site: CAP binding activates transcription in the presence of cAMP. E. coli catabolite activator protein
   5896..5926    +  promoter       lac promoter: promoter for the E. coli lac operon
   5934..5950    +  protein_bind   lac operator: The lac repressor binds to the lac operator to inhibit transcription in E. coli. This inhibition can be relieved by adding lactose or isopropyl-β-D-thiogalactopyranoside (IPTG). lac repressor encoded by lacI
   5995..6013    +  promoter       T3 promoter: promoter for bacteriophage T3 RNA polymerase
   6041..6267    +  promoter       RSV promoter: Rous sarcoma virus enhancer/promoter
   6268..6448    +  LTR            5' LTR (truncated): truncated 5' long terminal repeat (LTR) from HIV-1
   6495..6620    +  misc_feature   HIV-1 Ψ: packaging signal of human immunodeficiency virus type 1
   6604..6967    +  CDS            HIV-1 gag (fragment): gag protein from human immunodeficiency virus 1; gag
   7113..7346    +  misc_feature   RRE: The Rev response element (RRE) of HIV-1 allows for Rev-dependent mRNA export from the nucleus to the cytoplasm.
   7723..7749    +  CDS            Rev (fragment): human immunodeficiency virus 1 (HIV-1) Rev protein; rev; enhances nuclear export of unspliced and incompletely spliced viral mRNAs
   7753..7993    +  promoter       U6 promoter: RNA polymerase III promoter for human U6 snRNA
   8023..8098    +  misc_RNA       gRNA scaffold: guide RNA scaffold for the Streptococcus pyogenes CRISPR/Cas9 system
   8154..8271    +  misc_feature   cPPT/CTS: central polypurine tract and central termination sequence of HIV-1
>Addgene plasmid #76199 | PRPS1 gRNA (BRDN0001147960) | addgene full sequence | sequence record 185376 | Addgene Assembled Sequence
CCCGGGTGCAAAGATGGATAAAGTTTTAAACAGAGAGGAATCTTTGCAGCTAATGGACCTTCTAGGTCTT
GAAAGGAGTGGGAATTGGCTCCGGTGCCCGTCAGTGGGCAGAGCGCACATCGCCCACAGTCCCCGAGAAG
TTGGGGGGAGGGGTCGGCAATTGATCCGGTGCCTAGAGAAGGTGGCGCGGGGTAAACTGGGAAAGTGATG
TCGTGTACTGGCTCCGCCTTTTTCCCGAGGGTGGGGGAGAACCGTATATAAGTGCAGTAGTCGCCGTGAA
CGTTCTTTTTCGCAACGGGTTTGCCGCCAGAACACAGGTAAGTGCCGTGTGTGGTTCCCGCGGGCCTGGC
CTCTTTACGGGTTATGGCCCTTGCGTGCCTTGAATTACTTCCACCTGGCTGCAGTACGTGATTCTTGATC
CCGAGCTTCGGGTTGGAAGTGGGTGGGAGAGTTCGAGGCCTTGCGCTTAAGGAGCCCCTTCGCCTCGTGC
TTGAGTTGAGGCCTGGCCTGGGCGCTGGGGCCGCCGCGTGCGAATCTGGTGGCACCTTCGCGCCTGTCTC
GCTGCTTTCGATAAGTCTCTAGCCATTTAAAATTTTTGATGACCTGCTGCGACGCTTTTTTTCTGGCAAG
ATAGTCTTGTAAATGCGGGCCAAGATCTGCACACTGGTATTTCGGTTTTTGGGGCCGCGGGCGGCGACGG
GGCCCGTGCGTCCCAGCGCACATGTTCGGCGAGGCGGGGCCTGCGAGCGCGGCCACCGAGAATCGGACGG
GGGTAGTCTCAAGCTGGCCGGCCTGCTCTGGTGCCTGGCCTCGCGCCGCCGTGTATCGCCCCGCCCTGGG
CGGCAAGGCTGGCCCGGTCGGCACCAGTTGCGTGAGCGGAAAGATGGCCGCTTCCCGGCCCTGCTGCAGG
GAGCTCAAAATGGAGGACGCGGCGCTCGGGAGAGCGGGCGGGTGAGTCACCCACACAAAGGAAAAGGGCC
TTTCCGTCCTCAGCCGTCGCTTCATGTGACTCCACGGAGTACCGGGCGCCGTCCAGGCACCTCGATTAGT
TCTCGAGCTTTTGGAGTACGTCGTCTTTAGGTTGGGGGGAGGGGTTTTATGCGATGGAGTTTCCCCACAC
TGAGTGGGTGGAGACTGAAGTTAGGCCAGCTTGGCACTTGATGTAATTCTCCTTGGAATTTGCCCTTTTT
GAGTTTGGATCTTGGTTCATTCTCAAGCCTCAGACAGTGGTTCAAAGTTTTTTTCTTCCATTTCAGGTGT
CGTGACGTACGGCCACCATGACCGAGTACAAGCCCACGGTGCGCCTCGCCACCCGCGACGACGTCCCCAG
GGCCGTACGCACCCTCGCCGCCGCGTTCGCCGACTACCCCGCCACGCGCCACACCGTCGATCCGGACCGC
CACATCGAGCGGGTCACCGAGCTGCAAGAACTCTTCCTCACGCGCGTCGGGCTCGACATCGGCAAGGTGT
GGGTCGCGGACGACGGCGCCGCCGTGGCGGTCTGGACCACGCCGGAGAGCGTCGAAGCGGGGGCGGTGTT
CGCCGAGATCGGCCCGCGCATGGCCGAGTTGAGCGGTTCCCGGCTGGCCGCGCAGCAACAGATGGAAGGC
CTCCTGGCGCCGCACCGGCCCAAGGAGCCCGCGTGGTTCCTGGCCACCGTCGGAGTCTCGCCCGACCACC
AGGGCAAGGGTCTGGGCAGCGCCGTCGTGCTCCCCGGAGTGGAGGCGGCCGAGCGCGCCGGGGTGCCCGC
CTTCCTGGAGACCTCCGCGCCCCGCAACCTCCCCTTCTACGAGCGGCTCGGCTTCACCGTCACCGCCGAC
GTCGAGGTGCCCGAAGGACCGCGCACCTGGTGCATGACCCGCAAGCCCGGTGCCTGAACGCGTTAAGTCG
ACAATCAACCTCTGGATTACAAAATTTGTGAAAGATTGACTGGTATTCTTAACTATGTTGCTCCTTTTAC
GCTATGTGGATACGCTGCTTTAATGCCTTTGTATCATGCTATTGCTTCCCGTATGGCTTTCATTTTCTCC
TCCTTGTATAAATCCTGGTTGCTGTCTCTTTATGAGGAGTTGTGGCCCGTTGTCAGGCAACGTGGCGTGG
TGTGCACTGTGTTTGCTGACGCAACCCCCACTGGTTGGGGCATTGCCACCACCTGTCAGCTCCTTTCCGG
GACTTTCGCTTTCCCCCTCCCTATTGCCACGGCGGAACTCATCGCCGCCTGCCTTGCCCGCTGCTGGACA
GGGGCTCGGCTGTTGGGCACTGACAATTCCGTGGTGTTGTCGGGGAAATCATCGTCCTTTCCTTGGCTGC
TCGCCTGTGTTGCCACCTGGATTCTGCGCGGGACGTCCTTCTGCTACGTCCCTTCGGCCCTCAATCCAGC
GGACCTTCCTTCCCGCGGCCTGCTGCCGGCTCTGCGGCCTCTTCCGCGTCTTCGCCTTCGCCCTCAGACG
AGTCGGATCTCCCTTTGGGCCGCCTCCCCGCGTCGACTTTAAGACCAATGACTTACAAGGCAGCTGTAGA
TCTTAGCCACTTTTTAAAAGAAAAGGGGGGACTGGAAGGGCTAATTCACTCCCAACGAAGACAAGATCTG
CTTTTTGCTTGTACTGGGTCTCTCTGGTTAGACCAGATCTGAGCCTGGGAGCTCTCTGGCTAACTAGGGA
ACCCACTGCTTAAGCCTCAATAAAGCTTGCCTTGAGTGCTTCAAGTAGTGTGTGCCCGTCTGTTGTGTGA
CTCTGGTAACTAGAGATCCCTCAGACCCTTTTAGTCAGTGTGGAAAATCTCTAGCAGTACGTATAGTAGT
TCATGTCATCTTATTATTCAGTATTTATAACTTGCAAAGAAATGAATATCAGAGAGTGAGAGGAACTTGT
TTATTGCAGCTTATAATGGTTACAAATAAAGCAATAGCATCACAAATTTCACAAATAAAGCATTTTTTTC
ACTGCATTCTAGTTGTGGTTTGTCCAAACTCATCAATGTATCTTATCATGTCTGGCTCTAGCTATCCCGC
CCCTAACTCCGCCCATCCCGCCCCTAACTCCGCCCAGTTCCGCCCATTCTCCGCCCCATGGCTGACTAAT
TTTTTTTATTTATGCAGAGGCCGAGGCCGCCTCGGCCTCTGAGCTATTCCAGAAGTAGTGAGGAGGCTTT
TTTGGAGGCCTAGGGACGTACCCAATTCGCCCTATAGTGAGTCGTATTACGCGCGCTCACTGGCCGTCGT
TTTACAACGTCGTGACTGGGAAAACCCTGGCGTTACCCAACTTAATCGCCTTGCAGCACATCCCCCTTTC
GCCAGCTGGCGTAATAGCGAAGAGGCCCGCACCGATCGCCCTTCCCAACAGTTGCGCAGCCTGAATGGCG
AATGGG
[124 nt withheld, positions 3367-3490]
C
[91 nt withheld, positions 3492-3582]
A
[49 nt withheld, positions 3584-3632]
CCTTTGACGTTGGAGTCCACGTTCTTT
[37 nt withheld, positions 3660-3696]
ACCCTATCTCGGTCTATTCTTTTGATTTATAAGGGATTTTGCCGATTTCGGCCTATTGGTTAAAAAATGA
GCTGATTTAACAAAAATTTAACGCGAATTTTAACAAAATATTAACGCTTACAATTTAGGTGGCACTTTTC
GGGGAAATGTGCGCGGAACCCCTATTTGTTTATTTTTCTAAATACATTCAAATATGTATCCGCTCATGAG
ACAATAACCCTGATAAATGCTTCAATAATATTGAAAAAGGAAGAGTATGAGTATTCAACATTTCCGTGTC
GCCCTTATTCCCTTTTTTGCGGCATTTTGCCTTCCTGTTTTTGCTCACCCAGAAACGCTGGTGAAAGTAA
AAGATGCTGAAGATCAGTTGGGTGCACGAGTGGGTTACATCGAACTGGATCTCAACAGCGGTAAGATCCT
TGAGAGTTTTCGCCCCGAAGAACGTTTTCCAATGATGAGCACTTTTAAAGTTCTGCTATGTGGCGCGGTA
TTATCCCGTATTGACGCCGGGCAAGAGCAACTCGGTCGCCGCATACACTATTCTCAGAATGACTTGGTTG
AGTACTCACCAGTCACAGAAAAGCATCTTACGGATGGCATGACAGTAAGAGAATTATGCAGTGCTGCCAT
AACCATGAGTGATAACACTGCGGCCAACTTACTTCTGACAACGATCGGAGGACCGAAGGAGCTAACCGCT
TTTTTGCACAACATGGGGGATCATGTAACTCGCCTTGATCGTTGGGAACCGGAGCTGAATGAAGCCATAC
CAAACGACGAGCGTGACACCACGATGCCTGTAGCAATGGCAACAACGTTGCGCAAACTATTAACTGGCGA
ACTACTTACTCTAGCTTCCCGGCAACAATTAATAGACTGGATGGAGGCGGATAAAGTTGCAGGACCACTT
CTGCGCTCGGCCCTTCCGGCTGGCTGGTTTATTGCTGATAAATCTGGAGCCGGTGAGCGTGGGTCTCGCG
GTATCATTGCAGCACTGGGGCCAGATGGTAAGCCCTCCCGTATCGTAGTTATCTACACGACGGGGAGTCA
GGCAACTATGGATGAACGAAATAGACAGATCGCTGAGATAGGTGCCTCACTGATTAAGCATTGGTAACTG
TCAGACCAAGTTTACTCATATATACTTTAGATTGATTTAAAACTTCATTTTTAATTTAAAAGGATCTAGG
TGAAGATCCTTTTTGATAATCTCATGACCAAAATCCCTTAACGTGAGTTTTCGTTCCACTGAGCGTCAGA
CCCCGTAGAAAAGATCAAAGGATCTTCTTGAGATCCTTTTTTTCTGCGCGTAATCTGCTGCTTGCAAACA
AAAAAACCACCGCTACCAGCGGTGGTTTGTTTGCCGGATCAAGAGCTACCAACTCTTTTTCCGAAGGTAA
CTGGCTTCAGCAGAGCGCAGATACCAAATACTGTTCTTCTAGTGTAGCCGTAGTTAGGCCACCACTTCAA
GAACTCTGTAGCACCGCCTACATACCTCGCTCTGCTAATCCTGTTACCAGTGGCTGCTGCCAGTGGCGAT
AAGTCGTGTCTTACCGGGTTGGACTCAAGACGATAGTTACCGGATAAGGCGCAGCGGTCGGGCTGAACGG
GGGGTTCGTGCACACAGCCCAGCTTGGAGCGAACGACCTACACCGAACTGAGATACCTACAGCGTGAGCT
ATGAGAAAGCGCCACGCTTCCCGAAGGGAGAAAGGCGGACAGGTATCCGGTAAGCGGCAGGGTCGGAACA
GGAGAGCGCACGAGGGAGCTTCCAGGGGGAAACGCCTGGTATCTTTATAGTCCTGTCGGGTTTCGCCACC
TCTGACTTGAGCGTCGATTTTTGTGATGCTCGTCAGGGGGGCGGAGCCTATGGAAAAACGCCAGCAACGC
GGCCTTTTTACGGTTCCTGGCCTTTTGCTGGCCTTTTGCTCACATGTTCTTTCCTGCGTTATCCCCTGAT
TCTGTGGATAACCGTATTACCGCCTTTGAGTGAGCTGATACCGCTCGCCGCAGCCGAACGACCGAGCGCA
GCGAGTCAGTGAGCGAGGAAGCGGAAGAGCGCCCAATACGCAAACCGCCTCTCCCCGCGCGTTGGCCGAT
TCATTAATGCAGCTGGCACGACAGGTTTCCCGACTGGAAAGCGGGCAGTGAGCGCAACGCAATTAATGTG
AGTTAGCTCACTCATTAGGCACCCCAGGCTTTACACTTTATGCTTCCGGCTCGTATGTTGTGTGGAATTG
TGAGCGGATAACAATTTCACACAGGAAACAGCTATGACCATGATTACGCCAAGCGCGCAATTAACCCTCA
CTAAAGGGAACAAAAGCTGGAGCTGCAAGCTTAATGTAGTCTTATGCAATACTCTTGTAGTCTTGCAACA
TGGTAACGATGAGTTAGCAACATGCCTTACAAGGAGAGAAAAAGCACCGTGCATGCCGATTGGTGGAAGT
AAGGTGGTACGATCGTGCCTTATTAGGAAGGCAACAGACGGGTCTGACATGGATTGGACGAACCACTGAA
TTGCCGCATTGCAGAGATATTGTATTTAAGTGCCTAGCTCGATACATAAACGGGTCTCTCTGGTTAGACC
AGATCTGAGCCTGGGAGCTCTCTGGCTAACTAGGGAACCCACTGCTTAAGCCTCAATAAAGCTTGCCTTG
AGTGCTTCAAGTAGTGTGTGCCCGTCTGTTGTGTGACTCTGGTAACTAGAGATCCCTCAGACCCTTTTAG
TCAGTGTGGAAAATCTCTAGCAGTGGCGCCCGAACAGGGACTTGAAAGCGAAAGGGAAACCAGAGGAGCT
CTCTCGACGCAGGACTCGGCTTGCTGAAGCGCGCACGGCAAGAGGCGAGGGGCGGCGACTGGTGAGTACG
CCAAAAATTTTGACTAGCGGAGGCTAGAAGGAGAGAGATGGGTGCGAGAGCGTCAGTATTAAGCGGGGGA
GAATTAGATCGCGATGGGAAAAAATTCGGTTAAGGCCAGGGGGAAAGAAAAAATATAAATTAAAACATAT
AGTATGGGCAAGCAGGGAGCTAGAACGATTCGCAGTTAATCCTGGCCTGTTAGAAACATCAGAAGGCTGT
AGACAAATACTGGGACAGCTACAACCATCCCTTCAGACAGGATCAGAAGAACTTAGATCATTATATAATA
CAGTAGCAACCCTCTATTGTGTGCATCAAAGGATAGAGATAAAAGACACCAAGGAAGCTTTAGACAAGAT
AGAGGAAGAGCAAAACAAAAGTAAGACCACCGCACAGCAAGCGGCCGCTGATCTTCAGACCTGGAGGAGG
AGATATGAGGGACAATTGGAGAAGTGAATTATATAAATATAAAGTAGTAAAAATTGAACCATTAGGAGTA
GCACCCACCAAGGCAAAGAGAAGAGTGGTGCAGAGAGAAAAAAGAGCAGTGGGAATAGGAGCTTTGTTCC
TTGGGTTCTTGGGAGCAGCAGGAAGCACTATGGGCGCAGCGTCAATGACGCTGACGGTACAGGCCAGACA
ATTATTGTCTGGTATAGTGCAGCAGCAGAACAATTTGCTGAGGGCTATTGAGGCGCAACAGCATCTGTTG
CAACTCACAGTCTGGGGCATCAAGCAGCTCCAGGCAAGAATCCTGGCTGTGGAAAGATACCTAAAGGATC
AACAGCTCCTGGGGATTTGGGGTTGCTCTGGAAAACTCATTTGCACCACTGCTGTGCCTTGGAATGCTAG
TTGGAGTAATAAATCTCTGGAACAGATTTGGAATCACACGACCTGGATGGAGTGGGACAGAGAAATTAAC
AATTACACAAGCTTAATACACTCCTTAATTGAAGAATCGCAAAACCAGCAAGAAAAGAATGAACAAGAAT
TATTGGAATTAGATAAATGGGCAAGTTTGTGGAATTGGTTTAACATAACAAATTGGCTGTGGTATATAAA
ATTATTCATAATGATAGTAGGAGGCTTGGTAGGTTTAAGAATAGTTTTTGCTGTACTTTCTATAGTGAAT
AGAGTTAGGCAGGGATATTCACCATTATCGTTTCAGACCCACCTCCCAACCCCGAGGGGACCCAGAGAGG
GCCTATTTCCCATGATTCCTTCATATTTGCATATACGATACAAGGCTGTTAGAGAGATAATTAGAATTAA
TTTGACTGTAAACACAAAGATATTAGTACAAAATACGTGACGTAGAAAGTAATAATTTCTTGGGTAGTTT
GCAGTTTTAAAATTATGTTTTAAAATGGACTATCATATGCTTACCGTAACTTGAAAGTATTTCGATTTCT
TGGCTTTATATATCTTGTGGAAAGGACGAAACACCGAGTGGACCGCATGGTGCTTGGTTTTAGAGCTAGA
AATAGCAAGTTAAAATAAGGCTAGTCCGTTATCAACTTGAAAAAGTGGCACCGAGTCGGTGCTTTTTTAA
GCTTGGCGTAACTAGATCTTGAGACAAATGGCAGTATTCATCCACAATTTTAAAAGAAAAGGGGGGATTG
GGGGGTACAGTGCAGGGGAAAGAATAGTAGACATAATAGCAACAGACATACAAACTAAAGAATTACAAAA
ACAAATTACAAAAATTCAAAATTTTCGGGTTTATTACAGGGACAGCAGAGATCCACTTTGGCGCCGGCTC
GAGGGGG
