>Addgene plasmid #76199 | PRPS1 gRNA (BRDN0001147960) | depositor partial sequence | sequence record 143659 | Target Sequence
AGTGGACCGCATGGTGCTTG
