>Addgene plasmid #76199 | PRPS1 gRNA (BRDN0001147960) | addgene partial sequence | sequence record 185375 | hU6-F
GAAAGTAATAATTTCTTGGGTAGTTTGCAGTTTTAAAATTATGTTTTAAAATGGACTATCATATGCTTAC
CGTAACTTGAAAGTATTTCGATTTCTTGGCTTTATATATCTTGTGGAAAGGACGAAACACCGAGTGGACC
GCATGGTGCTTGGTTTTAGAGCTAGAAATAGCAAGTTAAAATAAGGCTAGTCCGTTATCAACTTGAAAAA
GTGGCACCGAGTCGGTGCTTTTTTAAGCTTGGCGTAACTAGATCTTGAGACAAATGGCAGTATTCATCCA
CAATTTTAAAAGAAAAGGGGGGATTGGGGGGTACAGTGCAGGGGAAAGAATAGTAGACATAATAGCAACA
GACATACAAACTAAAGAATTACAAAAACAAATTACAAAAATTCAAAATTTTCGGGTTTATTACAGGGACA
GCAGAGATCCACTTTGGCGCCGGCTCGAGGGGGCCCGGGTGCAAAGATGGATAAAGTTTTAAACAGAGAG
GAATCTTTGCAGCTAATGGACCTTCTAGGTCTTGAAAGGAGTGGGAATTGGCTCCGGTGCCCGTCAGTGG
GCAGAGCGCA
